>Addgene plasmid #117995 | pN_35S/CURT_flouB | addgene full sequence | sequence record 237137 | Addgene NGS Result
AACCCGCGGCTCAGTGGCTCCTTCAACGTTGCGGTTCTGTCAGTTCCAAACGTAAAACGGCTTGTCCCGC
GTCATCGGCGGGGGTCATAACGTGACTCCCTTAATTCTCCGCTCATGATCGATAATTCGAGCTCTCCCAT
ATGGTCGACTAGAGCCAAGCTGATCTCCTTTGCCCCGGAGATCACCATGGACGACTTTCTCTATCTCTAC
GATCTAGGAAGAAAGTTCGACGGAGAAGGTGACGATACCATGTTCACCACCGATAATGAGAAGATTAGCC
TCTTCAATTTCAGAAAGAATGCTGACCCACAGATGGTTAGAGAGGCCTACGCGGCAGGTCTCATCAAGAC
GATCTACCCGAGTAATAATCTCCAGGAGATCAAATACCTTCCCAAGAAGGTTAAAGATGCAGTCAAAAGA
TTCAGGACTAACTGCATCAAGAACACAGAGAAAGATATATTTCTCAAGATCAGAAGTACTATTCCAGTAT
GGACGATTCAAGGCTTGCTTCATAAACCAAGGCAAGTAATAGAGATTGGAGTCTCTAAGAAAGTAGTTCC
TACTGAATCAAAGGCCATGGAGTCAAAAATTCAGATCGAGGATCTAACAGAACTCGCCGTGAAGACTGGC
GAACAGTTCATACAGAGTCTTTTACGACTCAATGACAAGAAGAAAATCTTCGTCAACATGGTGGAGCACG
ACACTCTCGTCTACTCCAAGAATATCAAAGATACAGTCTCAGAAGACCAAAGGGCTATTGAGACTTTTCA
ACAAAGGGTAATATCGGGAAACCTCCTCGGATTCCATTGCCCAGCTATCTGTCACTTCATCAAAAGGACA
GTAGAAAAGGAAGGTGGCACCTACAAATGCCATCATTGCGATAAAGGAAAGGCTATCGTTCAAGATGCCC
CTGCCGACAGTGGTCCCAAAGATGGACCCCCACCCACGAGGAGCATCGTGGAAAAAGAAGACGTTCCAAC
CACGTCTTCAAAGCAAGTGGATTGATGTGATATCTCCACTGACGTAAGGGATGACGCACAATCCCACTAT
CCTTCGCAAGACCCTTCCTCTATATAAGGAAGTTCATTTCATTTGGAGAGGACTCCGGTATTTTTACAAC
AATTACCACAACAAAACAAACAACAAACAACATTACAATTTACTATTCTAGTCGACCTGCAGGCGGCCGC
ACTAGTGATATCATGGCTTCTTCAGAAGAAACATCGTCCATTGATACCAACGAACTCATCACAGATTTGA
AGGAAAAGTGGGATGGTCTTGAGAACAAATCTACTGTACTTATATATGGAGGAGGAGCCATTGTTGCTGT
TTGGTTATCTTCCATTGTTGTTGGTGCCATCAACTCTGTTCCTCTGCTTCCGAAAGTTATGGAACTTGTC
GGACTAGGGTACACTGGATGGTTTGTCTACAGATACCTTCTCTTCAAGTCAAGCAGAAAGGAATTGGCTG
AGGATATTGAATCCTTGAAGAAGAAGATCGCAGGAAGCGAAGGAGGTGGTGGATCTGTGAGCAAGGGCGA
GGAGCTGTTCACCGGGGTGGTGCCCATCCTGGTCGAGCTGGACGGCGACGTAAACGGCCACAAGTTCAGC
GTGTCCGGCGAGGGCGAGGGCGATGCCACCTACGGCAAGCTGACCCTGAAGTTCATCTGCACCACCGGCA
AGCTGCCCGTGCCCTGGCCCACCCTCGTGACCACCTTCGGCTACGGCCTGATGTGCTTCGCCCGCTACCC
CGACCACATGAAGCAGCACGACTTCTTCAAGTCCGCCATGCCCGAAGGCTACGTCCAGGAGCGCACCATC
TTCTTCAAGGACGACGGCAACTACAAGACCCGCGCCGAGGTGAAGTTCGAGGGCGACACCCTGGTGAACC
GCATCGAGCTGAAGGGCATCGACTTCAAGGAGGACGGCAACATCCTGGGGCACAAGCTGGAGTACAACTA
CAACAGCCACAACGTCTATATCATGGCCGACAAGCAGAAGAACGGCATCAAGGTGAACTTCAAGATCCGC
CACAACATCGAGGACGGCAGCGTGCAGCTCGCCGACCACTACCAGCAGAACACCCCCATCGGCGACGGCC
CCGTGCTGCTGCCCGACAACCACTACCTGAGCTACCAGTCCAAGCTGAGCAAAGACCCCAACGAGAAGCG
CGATCACATGGTCCTGCTGGAGTTCGTGACCGCCGCCGGGATCACTCTCGGCATGGACGAGCTGTACAAG
TAATCGTTCAGCTTTCTTGTACAAAGTGGTGATATCCCACGGCCATGCTAGAGTCCGCAAAAATCACCAG
TCTCTCTCTACAAATCTATCTCTCTCTATTTTTCTCCAGAATAATGTGTGAGTAGTTCCCAGATAAGGGA
ATTAGGGTTCTTATAGGGTTTCGCTCATGTGTTGAGCATATAAGAAACCCTTAGTATGTATTTGTATTTG
TAAAATACTTCTATCAATAAAATTTCTAATTCCTAAAACCAAAATCCAGTGACCTGCAGGCATGCGACGT
CGGGCCCAAGCTTAGCTTGAGCTTGGATCAGATTGTCGTTTCCCGCCTTCAGTTTAAACTATCAGTGTTT
GACAGGATATATTGGCGGGTAAACCTAAGAGAAAAGAGCGTTTATTAGAATAATCGGATATTTAAAAGGG
CGTGAAAAGGTTTATCCGTTCGTCCATTTGTATGTGCATGCCAACCACAGGGTTCCCCTCGGGATCAAAG
TACTTTAAAGTACTTTAAAGTACTTTAAAGTACTTTGATCCAACCCCTCCGCTGCTATAGTGCAGTCGGC
TTCTGACGTTCAGTGCAGCCGTCTTCTGAAAACGACATGTCGCACAAGTCCTAAGTTACGCGACAGGCTG
CCGCCCTGCCCTTTTCCTGGCGTTTTCTTGTCGCGTGTTTTAGTCGCATAAAGTAGAATACTTGCGACTA
GAACCGGAGACATTACGCCATGAACAAGAGCGCCGCCGCTGGCCTGCTGGGCTATGCCCGCGTCAGCACC
GACGACCAGGACTTGACCAACCAACGGGCCGAACTGCACGCGGCCGGCTGCACCAAGCTGTTTTCCGAGA
AGATCACCGGCACCAGGCGCGACCGCCCGGAGCTGGCCAGGATGCTTGACCACCTACGCCCTGGCGACGT
TGTGACAGTGACCAGGCTAGACCGCCTGGCCCGCAGCACCCGCGACCTACTGGACATTGCCGAGCGCATC
CAGGAGGCCGGCGCGGGCCTGCGTAGCCTGGCAGAGCCGTGGGCCGACACCACCACGCCGGCCGGCCGCA
TGGTGTTGACCGTGTTCGCCGGCATTGCCGAGTTCGAGCGTTCCCTAATCATCGACCGCACCCGGAGCGG
GCGCGAGGCCGCCAAGGCCCGAGGCGTGAAGTTTGGCCCCCGCCCTACCCTCACCCCGGCACAGATCGCG
CACGCCCGCGAGCTGATCGACCAGGAAGGCCGCACCGTGAAAGAGGCGGCTGCACTGCTTGGCGTGCATC
GCTCGACCCTGTACCGCGCACTTGAGCGCAGCGAGGAAGTGACGCCCACCGAGGCCAGGCGGCGCGGTGC
CTTCCGTGAGGACGCATTGACCGAGGCCGACGCCCTGGCGGCCGCCGAGAATGAACGCCAAGAGGAACAA
GCATGAAACCGCACCAGGACGGCCAGGACGAACCGTTTTTCATTACCGAAGAGATCGAGGCGGAGATGAT
CGCGGCCGGGTACGTGTTCGAGCCGCCCGCGCACGTCTCAACCGTGCGGCTGCATGAAATCCTGGCCGGT
TTGTCTGATGCCAAGCTGGCGGCCTGGCCGGCCAGCTTGGCCGCTGAAGAAACCGAGCGCCGCCGTCTAA
AAAGGTGATGTGTATTTGAGTAAAACAGCTTGCGTCATGCGGTCGCTGCGTATATGATGCGATGAGTAAA
TAAACAAATACGCAAGGGGAACGCATGAAGGTTATCGCTGTACTTAACCAGAAAGGCGGGTCAGGCAAGA
CGACCATCGCAACCCATCTAGCCCGCGCCCTGCAACTCGCCGGGGCCGATGTTCTGTTAGTCGATTCCGA
TCCCCAGGGCAGTGCCCGCGATTGGGCGGCCGTGCGGGAAGATCAACCGCTAACCGTTGTCGGCATCGAC
CGCCCGACGATTGACCGCGACGTGAAGGCCATCGGCCGGCGCGACTTCGTAGTGATCGACGGAGCGCCCC
AGGCGGCGGACTTGGCTGTGTCCGCGATCAAGGCAGCCGACTTCGTGCTGATTCCGGTGCAGCCAAGCCC
TTACGACATATGGGCCACCGCCGACCTGGTGGAGCTGGTTAAGCAGCGCATTGAGGTCACGGATGGAAGG
CTACAAGCGGCCTTTGTCGTGTCGCGGGCGATCAAAGGCACGCGCATCGGCGGTGAGGTTGCCGAGGCGC
TGGCCGGGTACGAGCTGCCCATTCTTGAGTCCCGTATCACGCAGCGCGTGAGCTACCCAGGCACTGCCGC
CGCCGGCACAACCGTTCTTGAATCAGAACCCGAGGGCGACGCTGCCCGCGAGGTCCAGGCGCTGGCCGCT
GAAATTAAATCAAAACTCATTTGAGTTAATGAGGTAAAGAGAAAATGAGCAAAAGCACAAACACGCTAAG
TGCCGGCCGTCCGAGCGCACGCAGCAGCAAGGCTGCAACGTTGGCCAGCCTGGCAGACACGCCAGCCATG
AAGCGGGTCAACTTTCAGTTGCCGGCGGAGGATCACACCAAGCTGAAGATGTACGCGGTACGCCAAGGCA
AGACCATTACCGAGCTGCTATCTGAATACATCGCGCAGCTACCAGAGTAAATGAGCAAATGAATAAATGA
GTAGATGAATTTTAGCGGCTAAAGGAGGCGGCATGGAAAATCAAGAACAACCAGGCACCGACGCCGTGGA
ATGCCCCATGTGTGGAGGAACGGGCGGTTGGCCAGGCGTAAGCGGCTGGGTTGTCTGCCGGCCCTGCAAT
GGCACTGGAACCCCCAAGCCCGAGGAATCGGCGTGAGCGGTCGCAAACCATCCGGCCCGGTACAAATCGG
CGCGGCGCTGGGTGATGACCTGGTGGAGAAGTTGAAGGCCGCGCAGGCCGCCCAGCGGCAACGCATCGAG
GCAGAAGCACGCCCCGGTGAATCGTGGCAAGCGGCCGCTGATCGAATCCGCAAAGAATCCCGGCAACCGC
CGGCAGCCGGTGCGCCGTCGATTAGGAAGCCGCCCAAGGGCGACGAGCAACCAGATTTTTTCGTTCCGAT
GCTCTATGACGTGGGCACCCGCGATAGTCGCAGCATCATGGACGTGGCCGTTTTCCGTCTGTCGAAGCGT
GACCGACGAGCTGGCGAGGTGATCCGCTACGAGCTTCCAGACGGGCACGTAGAGGTTTCCGCAGGGCCGG
CCGGCATGGCCAGTGTGTGGGATTACGACCTGGTACTGATGGCGGTTTCCCATCTAACCGAATCCATGAA
CCGATACCGGGAAGGGAAGGGAGACAAGCCCGGCCGCGTGTTCCGTCCACACGTTGCGGACGTACTCAAG
TTCTGCCGGCGAGCCGATGGCGGAAAGCAGAAAGACGACCTGGTAGAAACCTGCATTCGGTTAAACACCA
CGCACGTTGCCATGCAGCGTACGAAGAAGGCCAAGAACGGCCGCCTGGTGACGGTATCCGAGGGTGAAGC
CTTGATTAGCCGCTACAAGATCGTAAAGAGCGAAACCGGGCGGCCGGAGTACATCGAGATCGAGCTAGCT
GATTGGATGTACCGCGAGATCACAGAAGGCAAGAACCCGGACGTGCTGACGGTTCACCCCGATTACTTTT
TGATCGATCCCGGCATCGGCCGTTTTCTCTACCGCCTGGCACGCCGCGCCGCAGGCAAGGCAGAAGCCAG
ATGGTTGTTCAAGACGATCTACGAACGCAGTGGCAGCGCCGGAGAGTTCAAGAAGTTCTGTTTCACCGTG
CGCAAGCTGATCGGGTCAAATGACCTGCCGGAGTACGATTTGAAGGAGGAGGCGGGGCAGGCTGGCCCGA
TCCTAGTCATGCGCTACCGCAACCTGATCGAGGGCGAAGCATCCGCCGGTTCCTAATGTACGGAGCAGAT
GCTAGGGCAAATTGCCCTAGCAGGGGAAAAAGGTCGAAAAGGTCTCTTTCCTGTGGATAGCACGTACATT
GGGAACCCAAAGCCGTACATTGGGAACCGGAACCCGTACATTGGGAACCCAAAGCCGTACATTGGGAACC
GGTCACACATGTAAGTGACTGATATAAAAGAGAAAAAAGGCGATTTTTCCGCCTAAAACTCTTTAAAACT
TATTAAAACTCTTAAAACCCGCCTGGCCTGTGCATAACTGTCTGGCCAGCGCACAGCCGAAGAGCTGCAA
AAAGCGCCTACCCTTCGGTCGCTGCGCTCCCTACGCCCCGCCGCTTCGCGTCGGCCTATCGCGGCCGCTG
GCCGCTCAAAAATGGCTGGCCTACGGCCAGGCAATCTACCAGGGCGCGGACAAGCCGCGCCGTCGCCACT
CGACCGCCGGCGCCCACATCAAGGCACCCTGCCTCGCGCGTTTCGGTGATGACGGTGAAAACCTCTGACA
CATGCAGCTCCCGGAGACGGTCACAGCTTGTCTGTAAGCGGATGCCGGGAGCAGACAAGCCCGTCAGGGC
GCGTCAGCGGGTGTTGGCGGGTGTCGGGGCGCAGCCATGACCCAGTCACGTAGCGATAGCGGAGTGTATA
CTGGCTTAACTATGCGGCATCAGAGCAGATTGTACTGAGAGTGCACCATATGCGGTGTGAAATACCGCAC
AGATGCGTAAGGAGAAAATACCGCATCAGGCGCTCTTCCGCTTCCTCGCTCACTGACTCGCTGCGCTCGG
TCGTTCGGCTGCGGCGAGCGGTATCAGCTCACTCAAAGGCGGTAATACGGTTATCCACAGAATCAGGGGA
TAACGCAGGAAAGAACATGTGAGCAAAAGGCCAGCAAAAGGCCAGGAACCGTAAAAAGGCCGCGTTGCTG
GCGTTTTTCCATAGGCTCCGCCCCCCTGACGAGCATCACAAAAATCGACGCTCAAGTCAGAGGTGGCGAA
ACCCGACAGGACTATAAAGATACCAGGCGTTTCCCCCTGGAAGCTCCCTCGTGCGCTCTCCTGTTCCGAC
CCTGCCGCTTACCGGATACCTGTCCGCCTTTCTCCCTTCGGGAAGCGTGGCGCTTTCTCATAGCTCACGC
TGTAGGTATCTCAGTTCGGTGTAGGTCGTTCGCTCCAAGCTGGGCTGTGTGCACGAACCCCCCGTTCAGC
CCGACCGCTGCGCCTTATCCGGTAACTATCGTCTTGAGTCCAACCCGGTAAGACACGACTTATCGCCACT
GGCAGCAGCCACTGGTAACAGGATTAGCAGAGCGAGGTATGTAGGCGGTGCTACAGAGTTCTTGAAGTGG
TGGCCTAACTACGGCTACACTAGAAGGACAGTATTTGGTATCTGCGCTCTGCTGAAGCCAGTTACCTTCG
GAAAAAGAGTTGGTAGCTCTTGATCCGGCAAACAAACCACCGCTGGTAGCGGTGGTTTTTTTGTTTGCAA
GCAGCAGATTACGCGCAGAAAAAAAGGATCTCAAGAAGATCCTTTGATCTTTTCTACGGGGTCTGACGCT
CAGTGGAACGAAAACTCACGTTAAGGGATTTTGGTCATGCATGATATATCTCCCAATTTGTGTAGGGCTT
ATTATGCACGCTTAAAAATAATAAAAGCAGACTTGACCTGATAGTTTGGCTGTGAGCAATTATGTGCTTA
GTGCATCTAACGCTTGAGTTAAGCCGCGCCGCGAAGCGGCGTCGGCTTGAACGAATTTCTAGCTAGACAT
TATTTGCCGACTACCTTGGTGATCTCGCCTTTCACGTAGTGGACAAATTCTTCCAACTGATCTGCGCGCG
AGGCCAAGCGATCTTCTTCTTGTCCAAGATAAGCCTGTCTAGCTTCAAGTATGACGGGCTGATACTGGGC
CGGCAGGCGCTCCATTGCCCAGTCGGCAGCGACATCCTTCGGCGCGATTTTGCCGGTTACTGCGCTGTAC
CAAATGCGGGACAACGTAAGCACTACATTTCGCTCATCGCCAGCCCAGTCGGGCGGCGAGTTCCATAGCG
TTAAGGTTTCATTTAGCGCCTCAAATAGATCCTGTTCAGGAACCGGATCAAAGAGTTCCTCCGCCGCTGG
ACCTACCAAGGCAACGCTATGTTCTCTTGCTTTTGTCAGCAAGATAGCCAGATCAATGTCGATCGTGGCT
GGCTCGAAGATACCTGCAAGAATGTCATTGCGCTGCCATTCTCCAAATTGCAGTTCGCGCTTAGCTGGAT
AACGCCACGGAATGATGTCGTCGTGCACAACAATGGTGACTTCTACAGCGCGGAGAATCTCGCTCTCTCC
AGGGGAAGCCGAAGTTTCCAAAAGGTCGTTGATCAAAGCTCGCCGCGTTGTTTCATCAAGCCTTACGGTC
ACCGTAACCAGCAAATCAATATCACTGTGTGGCTTCAGGCCGCCATCCACTGCGGAGCCGTACAAATGTA
CGGCCAGCAACGTCGGTTCGAGATGGCGCTCGATGACGCCAACTACCTCTGATAGTTGAGTCGATACTTC
GGCGATCACCGCTTCCCCCATGATGTTTAACTTTGTTTTAGGGCGACTGCCCTGCTGCGTAACATCGTTG
CTGCTCCATAACATCAAACATCGACCCACGGCGTAACGCGCTTGCTGCTTGGATGCCCGAGGCATAGACT
GTACCCCAAAAAAACAGTCATAACAAGCCATGAAAACCGCCACTGCGCCGTTACCACCGCTGCGTTCGGT
CAAGGTTCTGGACCAGTTGCGTGAGCGCATACGCTACTTGCATTACAGCTTACGAACCGAACAGGCTTAT
GTCCACTGGGTTCGTGCCCGAATTGATCACAGGCAGCAACGCTCTGTCATCGTTACAATCAACATGCTAC
CCTCCGCGAGATCATCCGTGTTTCAAACCCGGCAGCTTAGTTGCCGTTCTTCCGAATAGCATCGGTAACA
TGAGCAAAGTCTGCCGCCTTACAACGGCTCTCCCGCTGACGCCGTCCCGGACTGATGGGCTGCCTGTATC
GAGTGGTGATTTTGTGCCGAGCTGCCGGTCGGGGAGCTGTTGGCTGGCTGGTGGCAGGATATATTGTGGT
GTAAACAAATTGACGCTTAGACAACTTAATAACACATTGCGGACGTTTTTAATGTACTGAATTAACGCCG
AATTGAATTATCAGCTTGCATGCCGGTCGATCTAGTAACATAGATGACACCGCGCGCGATAATTTATCCT
AGTTTGCGCGCTATATTTTGTTTTCTATCGCGTATTAAATGTATAATTGCGGGACTCTAATCATAAAAAC
CCATCTCATAAATAACGTCATGCATTACATGTTAATTATTACATGCTTAACGTAATTCAACAGAAATTAT
ATGATAATCATCGCAAGACCGGCAACAGGATTCAATCTTAAGAAACTTTATTGCCAAATGTTTGAACGAT
CTGCTTGACTCTAGGGGTCATCATTAGGGGCAGGGCATGCTCATGTAGAGCGCCTGCTCGCCGTCCGAGG
CGGTGCCGTCGTACAGGGCGGTGTCCAGGCCGCAGAGGGTGAACCCCATCCGCCGGTACGCGTGGATCGC
CGGTGCGTTGACGTTGGTGACCTCCAGCCAGAGGTGCCCGGCACCCCGCTCGCGGGCGAACTCCGTCGCG
AGCCCCATCAACGCGCGCCCGACCCCGTGCCCCCGGTGCTCCGGGGCGACCTCGATGTCCTCGACGGTCA
GCCGGCGGTTCCAGCCGGAGTACGAGACGACCACGAAGCCCGCCAGGTCGCCGTCGTCCCCGTACGCGAC
GAACGTCCGAGAGTCCGGGTCGCCGTCCTCCCCGTCGTCCGATTCGTCGTCCGATTCGTCGTCGGGGAAC
ACCTTGGTCAGGGGCGGGTCCACCGGCACCTCCCGCAGGGTGAAGCCGTCCCCGGTGGCGGTGACGCGGA
AGACGGTGTCGGTGGTGAAGGACCCATCCAGTGCCTCGATGGCCTCGGCGTCCCCCGGGACACTGGTGCG
GTACCGGTAAGCCGTGTCGTCAAGAGTGGTACCCATGGTAGATCCCCTCGATCGAGTTGAGAGTGAATAT
GAGACTCTAATTGGATACCGAGGGGAATTTATGGAACGTCAGTGGAGCATTTTTGACAAGAAATATTTGC
TAGCTGATAGTGACCTTAGGCGACTTTTGAACGCGCAATAATGGTTTCTGACGTATGTGCTTAGCTCATT
AAACTCCAGA
Features (pLannotate 1.2.2; 22 found; start..end, strand, type, name):
    759..1103    +  promoter       CaMV 35S promoter: strong constitutive promoter from cauliflower mosaic virus
   1056..1102    +  promoter       minimal CaMV 35S promoter: minimal 35S promoter from cauliflower mosaic virus
   1135..1160    +  misc_feature   TMV Ω (fragment): translational enhancer from the tobacco mosaic virus 5'-leader sequence (Gallie et al., 1988)
   1206..1511    +  CDS            CURT1A (fragment): CUT1A_ARATH - Experimental evidence at protein level: Swiss-Prot protein existence level 1. Determines thylakoid architecture by inducing membrane curvature. From Arabidopsis thaliana (Mouse-ear cress).
   1527..2243    +  CDS            mEYFP: enhanced YFP with monomerizing A206K mutation (Zacharias et al., 2002) mammalian codon-optimized
   2249..2269    -  protein_bind   attB2: mutant version of attB; core recombination site for the Gateway® BP reaction BP Clonase™
   2341..2500    +  polyA_signal   CaMV poly(A) signal (fragment): cauliflower mosaic virus polyadenylation signal
   2590..2614    +  misc_feature   RB T-DNA repeat: right border repeat from nopaline C58 T-DNA
   2984..3385    +  CDS            Y4CG_SINFN (fragment): Protein inferred from homology: Swiss-Prot protein existence level 3. From Sinorhizobium fredii (strain NBRC 101917 / NGR234).
   3945..4574    +  CDS            pVS1 StaA: stability protein from the Pseudomonas plasmid pVS1 (Heeb et al., 2000)
   5003..6076    +  CDS            pVS1 RepA: replication protein from the Pseudomonas plasmid pVS1 (Heeb et al., 2000)
   6142..6336    +  rep_origin     pVS1 oriV: origin of replication for the Pseudomonas plasmid pVS1 (Heeb et al., 2000)
   6539..6578    +  CDS            rop (fragment): Rop protein, which maintains plasmids at low copy number; rop
   6680..6820    +  misc_feature   bom: basis of mobility region from pBR322
   7006..7594    -  rep_origin     ori: high-copy-number ColE1/pMB1/pBR322/pUC origin of replication
   7840..8627    -  CDS            SmR (fragment): aminoglycoside adenylyltransferase (Murphy, 1985); aadA; confers resistance to spectinomycin and streptomycin
   8638..8694    -  CDS            GmR (fragment): gentamycin acetyltransferase; aacC1; confers resistance to gentamycin
   8870..8893    -  promoter       Pc promoter (fragment): intI1 (promoter lies within the coding sequence); class 1 integron promoter
   9152..9176    +  misc_feature   LB T-DNA repeat: left border repeat from nopaline C58 T-DNA
   9269..9521    -  terminator     NOS terminator: nopaline synthase terminator and poly(A) signal
   9546..10110   -  CDS            NrsR (fragment): nourseothricin acetyltransferase; Streptomyces noursei nat1; confers resistance to nourseothricin
  10158..37      -  promoter       NOS promoter (across the origin): nopaline synthase promoter
