[The description below was written by a language model from this plasmid's Addgene catalogue record and pLannotate feature annotations shown in this document.]
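Description:
pN_35S/CURT_flouB is a plant expression binary vector of about 10.3 kb, built on the pN_35S backbone. That backbone is a derivative of pB2GW7 in which the bialaphos (BASTA) resistance gene bar has been replaced with a nourseothricin resistance gene. The backbone outside the T-DNA carries the pVS1 replication and stability functions (RepA, StaA and oriV), which typically support maintenance in Agrobacterium. It also has a ColE1/pBR322-type origin with a bom mobilisation site for propagation in E. coli, where the record lists it as low copy. Bacterial selection is by spectinomycin through the aadA (SmR) gene.

Nopaline-type left and right border repeats flank two cassettes. The selection cassette places nourseothricin acetyltransferase between the NOS promoter and NOS terminator, allowing nourseothricin/streptothricin selection of transformed plant cells. The expression cassette uses the CaMV 35S promoter followed by a fragment of the TMV Ω translational enhancer, and ends with a CaMV polyadenylation signal; a residual attB2 site from the Gateway-derived parent lies just downstream of the coding region. The 1,041 bp insert, added by Gibson cloning, joins a portion of Arabidopsis thaliana CURT1A, a thylakoid protein that induces membrane curvature, to a downstream yellow fluorescent protein. The automated annotation calls this reporter mEYFP, while the catalogue notes state the coding sequence was mCitrine, a closely related variant.

The construct gives constitutive plant expression of a fluorescently tagged CURT1A fusion. The associated work concerns using CURT1A as a membrane-bound protein scaffold in diverse hosts. The record does not explain what the "flouB" designation specifically denotes.
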