Addgene plasmid #117995: pN_35S/CURT_flouB
Purpose: Expression of CURT_flouB controlled by the CaMV 35S promoter
Depositing lab: Mathias Pribil. Depositing organization: University of Copenhagen. Publication: Membrane-bound protein scaffolding in diverse hosts using thylakoid protein CURT1A. Behrendorff JBYH, Sandoval-Ibanez OA, Sharma A, Pribil M. ACS Synth Biol. 2019 Mar 18. doi: 10.1021/acssynbio.8b00418. PubMed 30884945.
Backbone
  Vector backbone: pN_35S
  Backbone size w/o insert (bp): 9228
  Total vector size (bp): 10269
  Modifications to backbone: pB2GW7 backbone modified to replace bialaphos (BASTA) resistance gene (bar) with a nourseothricin resistance gene
  Vector type: Plant Expression ; Yeast/bacteria binary vector
  Selectable markers: Nourseothricin/streptothricin
Growth in bacteria
  Bacterial resistance: Spectinomycin, 50 μg/mL
  Growth temperature: 37°C
  Growth strain: DH5alpha
  Copy number: Low Copy
Gene/Insert
  Gene/Insert name: CURT_flouB
  Species: A. thaliana (mustard weed), Synthetic
  Insert size (bp): 1041
  Promoter: Cauliflower mosaic virus 35S
  Cloning method: Gibson Cloning
  Sequencing primers: 5′ CTCGGATTCCATTGCCCAGCTAT; 3′ ATATGCTCAACACATGAGCGA
Resource information
  A portion of this plasmid was derived from a plasmid made by: The mCitrine coding sequence was originally obtained from the pET mCitrine LIC cloning vector (a gift from Scott Gradia (Addgene plasmid # 29771)).
Terms and licenses: Academic/Nonprofit Terms; Industry Terms: Not Available to Industry
How to cite: pN_35S/CURT_flouB was a gift from Mathias Pribil (Addgene plasmid # 117995 ; http://n2t.net/addgene:117995 ; RRID:Addgene_117995)
